>Addgene plasmid #217484 | pcDNA3.1-Hyg-mEGFP-P2A-otch25hb4 | addgene full sequence | sequence record 430347 | Addgene NGS Result
GACGGATCGGGAGATCTCCCGATCCCCTATGGTGCACTCTCAGTACAATCTGCTCTGATGCCGCATAGTT
AAGCCAGTATCTGCTCCCTGCTTGTGTGTTGGAGGTCGCTGAGTAGTGCGCGAGCAAAATTTAAGCTACA
ACAAGGCAAGGCTTGACCGACAATTGCATGAAGAATCTGCTTAGGGTTAGGCGTTTTGCGCTGCTTCGCG
ATGTACGGGCCAGATATACGCGTTGACATTGATTATTGACTAGTTATTAATAGTAATCAATTACGGGGTC
ATTAGTTCATAGCCCATATATGGAGTTCCGCGTTACATAACTTACGGTAAATGGCCCGCCTGGCTGACCG
CCCAACGACCCCCGCCCATTGACGTCAATAATGACGTATGTTCCCATAGTAACGCCAATAGGGACTTTCC
ATTGACGTCAATGGGTGGAGTATTTACGGTAAACTGCCCACTTGGCAGTACATCAAGTGTATCATATGCC
AAGTACGCCCCCTATTGACGTCAATGACGGTAAATGGCCCGCCTGGCATTATGCCCAGTACATGACCTTA
TGGGACTTTCCTACTTGGCAGTACATCTACGTATTAGTCATCGCTATTACCATGGTGATGCGGTTTTGGC
AGTACATCAATGGGCGTGGATAGCGGTTTGACTCACGGGGATTTCCAAGTCTCCACCCCATTGACGTCAA
TGGGAGTTTGTTTTGGCACCAAAATCAACGGGACTTTCCAAAATGTCGTAACAACTCCGCCCCATTGACG
CAAATGGGCGGTAGGCGTGTACGGTGGGAGGTCTATATAAGCAGAGCTCTCTGGCTAACTAGAGAACCCA
CTGCTTACTGGCTTATCGAAATTAATACGACTCACTATAGGGAGACCCAAGCTGGCTAGCGTTTAAACGG
GCCCTCTAGACTCGAGATGGTGAGCAAGGGCGAGCTGTTCACCGGGGTGGTGCCCATCCTGGTCGAGCTG
GACGGCGACGTAAACGGCCACAAGTTCAGCGTGTCCGGCGAGGGCGAGGGCGATGCCACCTACGGCAAGC
TGACCCTGAAGTTCATCTGCACCACCGGCAAGCTGCCCGTGCCCTGGCCCACCCTCGTGACCACCCTGAC
CTACGGCGTGCAGTGCTTCAGCCGCTACCCCGACCACATGAAGCAGCACGACTTCTTCAAGTCCGCCATG
CCCGAAGGCTACGTCCAGGAGCGCACCATCTTCTTCAAGGACGACGGCAACTACAAGACCCGCGCCGAGG
TGAAGTTCGAGGGCGACACCCTGGTGAACCGCATCGAGCTGAAGGGCATCGACTTCAAGGAGGACGGCAA
CATCCTGGGGCACAAGCTGGAGTACAACTACAACAGCCACAACGTCTATATCATGGCCGACAAGCAGAAG
AACGGCATCAAGGTGAACTTCAAGATCCGCCACAACATCGAGGACGGCAGCGTGCAGCTCGCCGACCACT
ACCAGCAGAACACCCCCATCGGCGACGGCCCCGTGCTGCTGCCCGACAACCACTACCTGAGCACCCAGTC
CAAGCTGAGCAAAGACCCCAACGAGAAGCGCGATCACATGGTCCTGAAGGAGCGCGTGACCGCCGCCGGG
ATCACTCTCGGCATGGACGAGCTGTACAAGGATGGAAGCGGAGCTACTAACTTCAGCCTGCTGAAGCAGG
CTGGAGACGTGGAGGAGAACCCTGGACCTATGCTTCCACAGAGCCTATGGGACTTCATCCTGGGATATAA
TGCCTGGCTCAGATCACCTTTCTTCCCTGTGCTTTTCTCCCTCAGCATCTACCTCACCTTCTGCCTGCCC
TTCGTGGTGCTGGACCTCCTCTCCCCCAGACTGGCCTGGATCAGGACCTTTAAGATCCAGCAGAAGAGCC
ACGTCTCCTGGACCATGATGTGGAGCTGCCTGGCTCACTCACTCTACAACCATGTAGTGTTCATCTTCCC
TCTCACTGTGCTGCACTGGTTCTGGAGACCAGCCACCTTCATGCCCGAGGCCCCCGGAACGCTGCGTCTC
ATCTGGGACGTGGTCGCCTGCCTCCTGCTGTTCGACTTCCAATACTTCATCTGGCATCTGTTGCACCATA
AGGTGCCCTGGCTCTACCGGACGTTCCACAAGGTGCACCACAAGCACACATCCACCTTCGCCCTGACCAC
GGAGTACTCTGGGGCCTGGGAAACCCTGTCTCTGGGATTCTTCGCTGGGGTCAACCCTCTGCTGCTGGGC
TGCCACCCCCTGACAGAGATGCTCTTCTATGTTCTGAATATCTGGCTTTCTGTGGAGGACCACTCTGGCT
ATGACCTGCCCTGGTCCACGCATAGACTGGTGCCCTTTGGGCTCTACGGTGGAGCTCTGCACCACGACCT
GCACCATCTGAAGTTCAAGTCCAACTATGCTCCGTACTTCACACACTGGGACAGGGTTTTTGGGACATTG
CACAAGCATTCAGACTGAAGCTTAAGTTTAAACCGCTGATCAGCCTCGACTGTGCCTTCTAGTTGCCAGC
CATCTGTTGTTTGCCCCTCCCCCGTGCCTTCCTTGACCCTGGAAGGTGCCACTCCCACTGTCCTTTCCTA
ATAAAATGAGGAAATTGCATCGCATTGTCTGAGTAGGTGTCATTCTATTCTGGGGGGTGGGGTGGGGCAG
GACAGCAAGGGGGAGGATTGGGAAGACAATAGCAGGCATGCTGGGGATGCGGTGGGCTCTATGGCTTCTG
AGGCGGAAAGAACCAGCTGGGGCTCTAGGGGGTATCCCC
[34 nt withheld, positions 2770-2803]
G
[89 nt withheld, positions 2805-2893]
C
[91 nt withheld, positions 2895-2985]
A
[49 nt withheld, positions 2987-3035]
CCTTTGACGTTGGAGTCCACGTTCTTT
[37 nt withheld, positions 3063-3099]
ACCCTATCTCGGTCTATTCTTTTGATTTATAAGGGATTTTGCCGATTTCGGCCTATTGGTTAAAAAATGA
GCTGATTTAACAAAAATTTAACGCGAATTAATTCTGTGGAATGTGTGTCAGTTAGGGTGTGGAAAGTCCC
CAGGCTCCCCAGCAGGCAGAAGTATGCAAAGCATGCATCTCAATTAGTCAGCAACCAGGTGTGGAAAGTC
CCCAGGCTCCCCAGCAGGCAGAAGTATGCAAAGCATGCATCTCAATTAGTCAGCAACCATAGTCCCGCCC
CTAACTCCGCCCATCCCGCCCCTAACTCCGCCCAGTTCCGCCCATTCTCCGCCCCATGGCTGACTAATTT
TTTTTATTTATGCAGAGGCCGAGGCCGCCTCTGCCTCTGAGCTATTCCAGAAGTAGTGAGGAGGCTTTTT
TGGAGGCCTAGGCTTTTGCAAAAAGCTCCCGGGAGCTTGTATATCCATTTTCGGATCTGATCAGCACGTG
ATGAAAAAGCCTGAACTCACCGCGACGTCTGTCGAGAAGTTTCTGATCGAAAAGTTCGACAGCGTCTCCG
ACCTGATGCAGCTCTCGGAGGGCGAAGAATCTCGTGCTTTCAGCTTCGATGTAGGAGGGCGTGGATATGT
CCTGCGGGTAAATAGCTGCGCCGATGGTTTCTACAAAGATCGTTATGTTTATCGGCACTTTGCATCGGCC
GCGCTCCCGATTCCGGAAGTGCTTGACATTGGGGAATTCAGCGAGAGCCTGACCTATTGCATCTCCCGCC
GTGCACAGGGTGTCACGTTGCAAGACCTGCCTGAAACCGAACTGCCCGCTGTTCTGCAGCCGGTCGCGGA
GGCCATGGATGCGATCGCTGCGGCCGATCTTAGCCAGACGAGCGGGTTCGGCCCATTCGGACCGCAAGGA
ATCGGTCAATACACTACATGGCGTGATTTCATATGCGCGATTGCTGATCCCCATGTGTATCACTGGCAAA
CTGTGATGGACGACACCGTCAGTGCGTCCGTCGCGCAGGCTCTCGATGAGCTGATGCTTTGGGCCGAGGA
CTGCCCCGAAGTCCGGCACCTCGTGCACGCGGATTTCGGCTCCAACAATGTCCTGACGGACAATGGCCGC
ATAACAGCGGTCATTGACTGGAGCGAGGCGATGTTCGGGGATTCCCAATACGAGGTCGCCAACATCTTCT
TCTGGAGGCCGTGGTTGGCTTGTATGGAGCAGCAGACGCGCTACTTCGAGCGGAGGCATCCGGAGCTTGC
AGGATCGCCGCGGCTCCGGGCGTATATGCTCCGCATTGGTCTTGACCAACTCTATCAGAGCTTGGTTGAC
GGCAATTTCGATGATGCAGCTTGGGCGCAGGGTCGATGCGACGCAATCGTCCGATCCGGAGCCGGGACTG
TCGGGCGTACACAAATCGCCCGCAGAAGCGCGGCCGTCTGGACCGATGGCTGTGTAGAAGTACTCGCCGA
TAGTGGAAACCGACGCCCCAGCACTCGTCCGAGGGCAAAGGAATAGCACGTGCTACGAGATTTCGATTCC
ACCGCCGCCTTCTATGAAAGGTTGGGCTTCGGAATCGTTTTCCGGGACGCCGGCTGGATGATCCTCCAGC
GCGGGGATCTCATGCTGGAGTTCTTCGCCCACCCCAACTTGTTTATTGCAGCTTATAATGGTTACAAATA
AAGCAATAGCATCACAAATTTCACAAATAAAGCATTTTTTTCACTGCATTCTAGTTGTGGTTTGTCCAAA
CTCATCAATGTATCTTATCATGTCTGTATACCGTCGACCTCTAGCTAGAGCTTGGCGTAATCATGGTCAT
AGCTGTTTCCTGTGTGAAATTGTTATCCGCTCACAATTCCACACAACATACGAGCCGGAAGCATAAAGTG
TAAAGCCTGGGGTGCCTAATGAGTGAGCTAACTCACATTAATTGCGTTGCGCTCACTGCCCGCTTTCCAG
TCGGGAAACCTGTCGTGCCAGCTGCATTAATGAATCGGCCAACGCGCGGGGAGAGGCGGTTTGCGTATTG
GGCGCTCTTCCGCTTCCTCGCTCACTGACTCGCTGCGCTCGGTCGTTCGGCTGCGGCGAGCGGTATCAGC
TCACTCAAAGGCGGTAATACGGTTATCCACAGAATCAGGGGATAACGCAGGAAAGAACATGTGAGCAAAA
GGCCAGCAAAAGGCCAGGAACCGTAAAAAGGCCGCGTTGCTGGCGTTTTTCCATAGGCTCCGCCCCCCTG
ACGAGCATCACAAAAATCGACGCTCAAGTCAGAGGTGGCGAAACCCGACAGGACTATAAAGATACCAGGC
GTTTCCCCCTGGAAGCTCCCTCGTGCGCTCTCCTGTTCCGACCCTGCCGCTTACCGGATACCTGTCCGCC
TTTCTCCCTTCGGGAAGCGTGGCGCTTTCTCATAGCTCACGCTGTAGGTATCTCAGTTCGGTGTAGGTCG
TTCGCTCCAAGCTGGGCTGTGTGCACGAACCCCCCGTTCAGCCCGACCGCTGCGCCTTATCCGGTAACTA
TCGTCTTGAGTCCAACCCGGTAAGACACGACTTATCGCCACTGGCAGCAGCCACTGGTAACAGGATTAGC
AGAGCGAGGTATGTAGGCGGTGCTACAGAGTTCTTGAAGTGGTGGCCTAACTACGGCTACACTAGAAGAA
CAGTATTTGGTATCTGCGCTCTGCTGAAGCCAGTTACCTTCGGAAAAAGAGTTGGTAGCTCTTGATCCGG
CAAACAAACCACCGCTGGTAGCGGTGGTTTTTTTGTTTGCAAGCAGCAGATTACGCGCAGAAAAAAAGGA
TCTCAAGAAGATCCTTTGATCTTTTCTACGGGGTCTGACGCTCAGTGGAACGAAAACTCACGTTAAGGGA
TTTTGGTCATGAGATTATCAAAAAGGATCTTCACCTAGATCCTTTTAAATTAAAAATGAAGTTTTAAATC
AATCTAAAGTATATATGAGTAAACTTGGTCTGACAGTTACCAATGCTTAATCAGTGAGGCACCTATCTCA
GCGATCTGTCTATTTCGTTCATCCATAGTTGCCTGACTCCCCGTCGTGTAGATAACTACGATACGGGAGG
GCTTACCATCTGGCCCCAGTGCTGCAATGATACCGCGAGACCCACGCTCACCGGCTCCAGATTTATCAGC
AATAAACCAGCCAGCCGGAAGGGCCGAGCGCAGAAGTGGTCCTGCAACTTTATCCGCCTCCATCCAGTCT
ATTAATTGTTGCCGGGAAGCTAGAGTAAGTAGTTCGCCAGTTAATAGTTTGCGCAACGTTGTTGCCATTG
CTACAGGCATCGTGGTGTCACGCTCGTCGTTTGGTATGGCTTCATTCAGCTCCGGTTCCCAACGATCAAG
GCGAGTTACATGATCCCCCATGTTGTGCAAAAAAGCGGTTAGCTCCTTCGGTCCTCCGATCGTTGTCAGA
AGTAAGTTGGCCGCAGTGTTATCACTCATGGTTATGGCAGCACTGCATAATTCTCTTACTGTCATGCCAT
CCGTAAGATGCTTTTCTGTGACTGGTGAGTACTCAACCAAGTCATTCTGAGAATAGTGTATGCGGCGACC
GAGTTGCTCTTGCCCGGCGTCAATACGGGATAATACCGCGCCACATAGCAGAACTTTAAAAGTGCTCATC
ATTGGAAAACGTTCTTCGGGGCGAAAACTCTCAAGGATCTTACCGCTGTTGAGATCCAGTTCGATGTAAC
CCACTCGTGCACCCAACTGATCTTCAGCATCTTTTACTTTCACCAGCGTTTCTGGGTGAGCAAAAACAGG
AAGGCAAAATGCCGCAAAAAAGGGAATAAGGGCGACACGGAAATGTTGAATACTCATACTCTTCCTTTTT
CAATATTATTGAAGCATTTATCAGGGTTATTGTCTCATGAGCGGATACATATTTGAATGTATTTAGAAAA
ATAAACAAATAGGGGTTCCGCGCACATTTCCCCGAAAAGTGCCACCTGACGTC
Features (pLannotate 1.2.2; 21 found; start..end, strand, type, name):
     28..80      -  misc_feature   bom (fragment): basis of mobility region from pBR322
    235..614     +  enhancer       CMV enhancer: human cytomegalovirus immediate early enhancer
    615..818     +  promoter       CMV promoter: human cytomegalovirus (CMV) immediate early promoter
    814..847     +  LTR            5' LTR (truncated) (fragment): truncated 5' long terminal repeat (LTR) from HIV-1
    863..881     +  promoter       T7 promoter: promoter for bacteriophage T7 RNA polymerase
    927..1640    +  CDS            mEGFP: enhanced GFP with monomerizing A206K mutation (Zacharias et al., 2002) mammalian codon-optimized
   1704..2462    +  CDS            CH25H (fragment): CH25H_HUMAN - Experimental evidence at protein level: Swiss-Prot protein existence level 1. Catalyzes the formation of 25-hydroxycholesterol from cholesterol, leading to repress cholesterol biosynthetic enzymes (PubMed:9852097). Plays a key role in cell positioning and movement in lymphoid tissues: 25-hydroxycholesterol is an intermediate in biosynthesis of 7-alpha,25-dihydroxycholesterol (7-alpha,25-OHC), an oxysterol that acts as a ligand for the G protein-coupled receptor GPR183/EBI2, a chemotactic receptor for a number of lymphoid cells. May play an important role in regulating lipid metab
   2500..2724    +  polyA_signal   bGH poly(A) signal: bovine growth hormone polyadenylation signal
   2728..2749    +  promoter       SV40 promoter (fragment): SV40 enhancer and early promoter
   2770..3198    +  rep_origin     f1 ori (sequence partly withheld): f1 bacteriophage origin of replication; arrow indicates direction of (+) strand synthesis
   3212..3541    +  promoter       SV40 promoter: SV40 enhancer and early promoter
   3590..4615    +  CDS            HygR: aminoglycoside phosphotransferase from E. coli; aph(4)-Ia; confers resistance to hygromycin
   4625..4750    +  CDS            ble (fragment): BLE_KLEPN - Experimental evidence at protein level: Swiss-Prot protein existence level 1. Binding protein with a strong affinity to the bleomycin family of antibiotics. Binds to CL990; an antimitotic-antibiotic compound. From Klebsiella pneumoniae.
   4745..4866    +  polyA_signal   SV40 poly(A) signal: SV40 polyadenylation signal
   4939..4955    -  protein_bind   lac operator: The lac repressor binds to the lac operator to inhibit transcription in E. coli. This inhibition can be relieved by adding lactose or isopropyl-β-D-thiogalactopyranoside (IPTG). lac repressor encoded by lacI
   4963..4993    -  promoter       lac promoter: promoter for the E. coli lac operon
   5008..5029    -  protein_bind   CAP binding site: CAP binding activates transcription in the presence of cAMP. E. coli catabolite activator protein
   5042..5134    -  CDS            lacI (fragment): lac repressor; lacI; The lac repressor binds to the lac operator to inhibit transcription in E. coli. This inhibition can be relieved by adding lactose or isopropyl-β-D-thiogalactopyranoside (IPTG).
   5317..5905    -  rep_origin     ori: high-copy-number ColE1/pMB1/pBR322/pUC origin of replication
   6076..6936    -  CDS            AmpR: β-lactamase; bla; confers resistance to ampicillin, carbenicillin, and related antibiotics
   6937..7041    -  promoter       AmpR promoter: bla
