[The description below was written by a language model from this plasmid's Addgene catalogue record and pLannotate feature annotations shown in this document.]
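Description:
pcDNA3.1-Hyg-mEGFP-P2A-otch25hb4 is a 7,072-nt mammalian expression plasmid built on the pcDNA3.1(-)-Hyg backbone. It is propagated in E. coli through a high-copy ColE1/pUC-type origin with ampicillin selection from the β-lactamase gene. It also carries an f1 phage origin, which allows single-stranded DNA production. For selection in transfected eukaryotic cells, an SV40 enhancer/early promoter drives a hygromycin phosphotransferase gene terminated by the SV40 polyadenylation signal. The feature table also lists several short fragments (bom, an HIV-1 LTR segment, ble, lacI and the lac promoter/operator). These appear to be backbone remnants or partial similarity matches, not functional parts of the design.

The payload is a single open reading frame placed between the human CMV immediate-early enhancer/promoter and the bovine growth hormone polyadenylation signal, with a T7 promoter just upstream. It encodes monomeric EGFP (carrying the A206K mutation), followed by a P2A peptide and then the full-length cholesterol 25-hydroxylase-like protein otch25hb4 from chinook salmon (Oncorhynchus tshawytscha). The annotation software labelled this last segment as a fragment matching human CH25H, the enzyme that converts cholesterol to 25-hydroxycholesterol. The P2A itself is not annotated but would sit in the short gap between the two coding regions. Ribosomal skipping at P2A yields two separate proteins from one transcript, so green fluorescence marks the cells expressing the salmon enzyme without fusing GFP to it. The insert was cloned between XhoI and EcoRV sites, the latter destroyed in the process. According to the record, the plasmid is intended for expressing this fish enzyme together with a fluorescent reporter, and the hygromycin marker permits selection of stable transfectants. No specific downstream application is given.
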