Addgene plasmid #217484: pcDNA3.1-Hyg-mEGFP-P2A-otch25hb4
Purpose: Expression of Green Fluorescent Protein - P2A - full length cholesterol 25-hydroxylase-like protein from chinook salmon
Depositing lab: Bertrand Collet. Depositing organization: INRAE Jouy-en-Josas.
Backbone
  Vector backbone: pcDNA3.1-(-)-Hyg
  Vector type: Mammalian Expression
  Selectable markers: Hygromycin
Growth in bacteria
  Bacterial resistance: Ampicillin, 100 μg/mL
  Growth temperature: 37°C
  Growth strain: DH5alpha
  Copy number: High Copy
Gene/Insert
  Gene/Insert name: mEGFP-P2A-otch25hb4
  Species: Oncorhynchus tshawytscha, Aequorea victoria
  Promoter: CMV
  Cloning method: Restriction Enzyme; 5′ cloning site XhoI (not destroyed); 3′ cloning site EcoRV (destroyed during cloning)
  Sequencing primers: 5′ GGCTAACTAGAGAACCCACTG; 3′ GGCAACTAGAAGGCACAGTC
Terms and licenses: Academic/Nonprofit Terms; Industry Terms: Not Available to Industry
How to cite: pcDNA3.1-Hyg-mEGFP-P2A-otch25hb4 was a gift from Bertrand Collet (Addgene plasmid # 217484 ; http://n2t.net/addgene:217484 ; RRID:Addgene_217484)
